>Addgene plasmid #52085 | pLenti-EmGFP-LATS2/1 KD | addgene full sequence | sequence record 260205 | Addgene NGS Result
AGGTTTAAGAATAGTTTTTGCTGTACTTTCTATAGTGAATAGAGTTAGGCAGGGATATTCACCATTATCG
TTTCAGACCCACCTCCCAACCCCGAGGGGACCCGACAGGCCCGAAGGAATAGAAGAAGAAGGTGGAGAGA
GAGACAGAGACAGATCCATTCGATTAGTGAACGGATCTCGACGGTATCGATTAATTAATTGCTAGCTCGT
GAGGCTCCGGTGCCCGTCAGTGGGCAGAGCGCACATCGCCCACAGTCCCCGAGAAGTTGGGGGGAGGGGT
CGGCAATTGAACCGGTGCCTAGAGAAGGTGGCGCGGGGTAAACTGGGAAAGTGATGTCGTGTACTGGCTC
CGCCTTTTTCCCGAGGGTGGGGGAGAACCGTATATAAGTGCAGTAGTCGCCGTGAACGTTCTTTTTCGCA
ACGGGTTTGCCGCCAGAACACAGGTAAGTGCCGTGTGTGGTTCCCGCGGGCCTGGCCTCTTTACGGGTTA
TGGCCCTTGCGTGCCTTGAATTACTTCCACCTGGCTCCAGTACGTGATTCTTGATCCCGAGCTGGAGCCA
GGGGCGGGCCTTGCGCTTTAGGAGCCCCTTCGCCTCGTGCTTGAGTTGAGGCCTGGCCTGGGCGCTGGGG
CCGCCGCGTGCGAATCTGGTGGCACCTTCGCGCCTGTCTCGCTGCTTTCGATAAGTCTCTAGCCATTTAA
AATTTTTGATGACCTGCTGCGACGCTTTTTTTCTGGCAAGATAGTCTTGTAAATGCGGGCCAGGATCTGC
ACACTGGTATTTCGGTTTTTGGGGCCGCGGGCGGCGACGGGGCCCGTGCGTCCCAGCGCACATGTTCGGC
GAGGCGGGGCCTGCGAGCGCGGCCACCGAGAATCGGACGGGGGTAGTCTCAAGCTGGCCGGCCTGCTCTG
GTGCCTGGCCTCGCGCCGCCGTGTATCGCCCCGCCCTGGGCGGCAAGGCTGGCCCGGTCGGCACCAGTTG
CGTGAGCGGAAAGATGGCCGCTTCCCGGCCCTGCTCCAGGGGGCTCAAAATGGAGGACGCGGCGCTCGGG
AGAGCGGGCGGGTGAGTCACCCACACAAAGGAAAGGGGCCTTTCCGTCCTCAGCCGTCGCTTCATGTGAC
TCCACGGAGTACCGGGCGCCGTCCAGGCACCTCGATTAGTTCTGGAGCTTTTGGAGTACGTCGTCTTTAG
GTTGGGGGGAGGGGTTTTATGCGATGGAGTTTCCCCACACTGAGTGGGTGGAGACTGAAGTTAGGCCAGC
TTGGCACTTGATGTAATTCTCCTTGGAATTTGCCCTTTTTGAGTTTGGATCTTGGTTCATTCTCAAGCCT
CAGACAGTGGTTCAAAGTTTTTTTCTTCCATTTCAGGTGTCGTGAAGCTTGTTAACGTTTAAACTAGTCC
AGTGTGGTGGAATTCTGCAGATATCAACAAGTTTGTACAAAAAAGCAGGCTTTAAAACCATGGTGAGCAA
GGGCGAGGAGCTGTTCACCGGGGTGGTGCCCATCCTGGTCGAGCTGGACGGCGACGTAAACGGCCACAAG
TTCAGCGTGTCCGGCGAGGGCGAGGGCGATGCCACCTACGGCAAGCTGACCCTGAAGTTCATCTGCACCA
CCGGCAAGCTGCCCGTGCCCTGGCCCACCCTCGTGACCACCTTCACCTACGGCGTGCAGTGCTTCGCCCG
CTACCCCGACCACATGAAGCAGCACGACTTCTTCAAGTCCGCCATGCCCGAAGGCTACGTCCAGGAGCGC
ACCATCTTCTTCAAGGACGACGGCAACTACAAGACCCGCGCCGAGGTGAAGTTCGAGGGCGACACCCTGG
TGAACCGCATCGAGCTGAAGGGCATCGACTTCAAGGAGGACGGCAACATCCTGGGGCACAAGCTGGAGTA
CAACTACAACAGCCACAAGGTCTATATCACCGCCGACAAGCAGAAGAACGGCATCAAGGTGAACTTCAAG
ACCCGCCACAACATCGAGGACGGCAGCGTGCAGCTCGCCGACCACTACCAGCAGAACACCCCCATCGGCG
ACGGCCCCGTGCTGCTGCCCGACAACCACTACCTGAGCACCCAGTCCGCCCTGAGCAAAGACCCCAACGA
GAAGCGCGATCACATGGTCCTGCTGGAGTTCGTGACCGCCGCCGGGATCACTCTCGGCATGGACGAGCTG
TACAAGTAAGCTAAGCACTTCGTGGCCGTCGATCGTTTAAAGGGAGGTAGTGAGTCGACCAGTGGATCCT
GGAGGCTTGCTGAAGGCTGTATGCTGAATTCATACAGGTCCACGTTGGTTTTGGCCACTGACTGACCAAC
GTGGCTGTATGAATTCAGGACACAAGGCCTGTTACTAGCACTCACATGGAACAAATGGCCCAGATCCTGG
AGGCTTGCTGAAGGCTGTATGCTGATCACAGTCACATTTGAAGCGGTTTTGGCCACTGACTGACCGCTTC
AAGTGACTGTGATCAGGACACAAGGCCTGTTACTAGCACTCACATGGAACAAATGGCCCAGATCTGGCCG
CACTCGAGATATCTAGACCCAGCTTTCTTGTACAAAGTGGTTGATATCCAGCACAGTGGCGGCCGCTCGA
GTCTAGAGGGCCCGCGGTTCGAAGGTAAGCCTATCCCTAACCCTCTCCTCGGTCTCGATTCTACGCGTAC
CGGTTAGTAATGAGTTTGGAATTAATTCTGTGGAATGTGTGTCAGTTAGGGTGTGGAAAGTCCCCAGGCT
CCCCAGCAGGCAGAAGTATGCAAAGCATGCATCTCAATTAGTCAGCAACCAGGTGTGGAAAGTCCCCAGG
CTCCCCAGCAGGCAGAAGTATGCAAAGCATGCATCTCAATTAGTCAGCAACCATAGTCCCGCCCCTAACT
CCGCCCATCCCGCCCCTAACTCCGCCCAGTTCCGCCCATTCTCCGCCCCATGGCTGACTAATTTTTTTTA
TTTATGCAGAGGCCGAGGCCGCCTCTGCCTCTGAGCTATTCCAGAAGTAGTGAGGAGGCTTTTTTGGAGG
CCTAGGCTTTTGCAAAAAGCTCCCCCTGTTGACAATTAATCATCGGCATAGTATATCGGCATAGTATAAT
ACGACAAGGTGAGGAACTAAACCATGGCCAAGTTGACCAGTGCCGTTCCGGTGCTCACCGCGCGCGACGT
CGCCGGAGCGGTCGAGTTCTGGACCGACCGGCTCGGGTTCTCCCGGGACTTCGTGGAGGACGACTTCGCC
GGTGTGGTCCGGGACGACGTGACCCTGTTCATCAGCGCGGTCCAGGACCAGGTGGTGCCGGACAACACCC
TGGCCTGGGTGTGGGTGCGCGGCCTGGACGAGCTGTACGCCGAGTGGTCGGAGGTCGTGTCCACGAACTT
CCGGGACGCCTCCGGGCCGGCCATGACCGAGATCGGCGAGCAGCCGTGGGGGCGGGAGTTCGCCCTGCGC
GACCCGGCCGGCAACTGCGTGCACTTCGTGGCCGAGGAGCAGGACTGACACGTGCTACGAGATTTAAATG
GTACCTTTAAGACCAATGACTTACAAGGCAGCTGTAGATCTTAGCCACTTTTTAAAAGAAAAGGGGGGAC
TGGAAGGGCTAATTCACTCCCAACGAAGACAAGATCTGCTTTTTGCTTGTACTGGGTCTCTCTGGTTAGA
CCAGATCTGAGCCTGGGAGCTCTCTGGCTAACTAGGGAACCCACTGCTTAAGCCTCAATAAAGCTTGCCT
TGAGTGCTTCAAGTAGTGTGTGCCCGTCTGTTGTGTGACTCTGGTAACTAGAGATCCCTCAGACCCTTTT
AGTCAGTGTGGAAAATCTCTAGCAGTAGTAGTTCATGTCATCTTATTATTCAGTATTTATAACTTGCAAA
GAAATGAATATCAGAGAGTGAGAGGAACTTGTTTATTGCAGCTTATAATGGTTACAAATAAAGCAATAGC
ATCACAAATTTCACAAATAAAGCATTTTTTTCACTGCATTCTAGTTGTGGTTTGTCCAAACTCATCAATG
TATCTTATCATGTCTGGCTCTAGCTATCCCGCCCCTAACTCCGCCCATCCCGCCCCTAACTCCGCCCAGT
TCCGCCCATTCTCCGCCCCATGGCTGACTAATTTTTTTTATTTATGCAGAGGCCGAGGCCGCCTCGGCCT
CTGAGCTATTCCAGAAGTAGTGAGGAGGCTTTTTTGGAGGCCTAGGGACGTACCCAATTCGCCCTATAGT
GAGTCGTATTACGCGCGCTCACTGGCCGTCGTTTTACAACGTCGTGACTGGGAAAACCCTGGCGTTACCC
AACTTAATCGCCTTGCAGCACATCCCCCTTTCGCCAGCTGGCGTAATAGCGAAGAGGCCCGCACCGATCG
CCCTTCCCAACAGTTGCGCAGCCTGAATGGCGAATGGG
[124 nt withheld, positions 4379-4502]
C
[91 nt withheld, positions 4504-4594]
A
[49 nt withheld, positions 4596-4644]
CCTTTGACGTTGGAGTCCACGTTCTTT
[37 nt withheld, positions 4672-4708]
ACCCTATCTCGGTCTATTCTTTTGATTTATAAGGGATTTTGCCGATTTCGGCCTATTGGTTAAAAAATGA
GCTGATTTAACAAAAATTTAACGCGAATTTTAACAAAATATTAACGCTTACAATTTAGGTGGCACTTTTC
GGGGAAATGTGCGCGGAACCCCTATTTGTTTATTTTTCTAAATACATTCAAATATGTATCCGCTCATGAG
ACAATAACCCTGATAAATGCTTCAATAATATTGAAAAAGGAAGAGTATGAGTATTCAACATTTCCGTGTC
GCCCTTATTCCCTTTTTTGCGGCATTTTGCCTTCCTGTTTTTGCTCACCCAGAAACGCTGGTGAAAGTAA
AAGATGCTGAAGATCAGTTGGGTGCACGAGTGGGTTACATCGAACTGGATCTCAACAGCGGTAAGATCCT
TGAGAGTTTTCGCCCCGAAGAACGTTTTCCAATGATGAGCACTTTTAAAGTTCTGCTATGTGGCGCGGTA
TTATCCCGTATTGACGCCGGGCAAGAGCAACTCGGTCGCCGCATACACTATTCTCAGAATGACTTGGTTG
AGTACTCACCAGTCACAGAAAAGCATCTTACGGATGGCATGACAGTAAGAGAATTATGCAGTGCTGCCAT
AACCATGAGTGATAACACTGCGGCCAACTTACTTCTGACAACGATCGGAGGACCGAAGGAGCTAACCGCT
TTTTTGCACAACATGGGGGATCATGTAACTCGCCTTGATCGTTGGGAACCGGAGCTGAATGAAGCCATAC
CAAACGACGAGCGTGACACCACGATGCCTGTAGCAATGGCAACAACGTTGCGCAAACTATTAACTGGCGA
ACTACTTACTCTAGCTTCCCGGCAACAATTAATAGACTGGATGGAGGCGGATAAAGTTGCAGGACCACTT
CTGCGCTCGGCCCTTCCGGCTGGCTGGTTTATTGCTGATAAATCTGGAGCCGGTGAGCGTGGGTCTCGCG
GTATCATTGCAGCACTGGGGCCAGATGGTAAGCCCTCCCGTATCGTAGTTATCTACACGACGGGGAGTCA
GGCAACTATGGATGAACGAAATAGACAGATCGCTGAGATAGGTGCCTCACTGATTAAGCATTGGTAACTG
TCAGACCAAGTTTACTCATATATACTTTAGATTGATTTAAAACTTCATTTTTAATTTAAAAGGATCTAGG
TGAAGATCCTTTTTGATAATCTCATGACCAAAATCCCTTAACGTGAGTTTTCGTTCCACTGAGCGTCAGA
CCCCGTAGAAAAGATCAAAGGATCTTCTTGAGATCCTTTTTTTCTGCGCGTAATCTGCTGCTTGCAAACA
AAAAAACCACCGCTACCAGCGGTGGTTTGTTTGCCGGATCAAGAGCTACCAACTCTTTTTCCGAAGGTAA
CTGGCTTCAGCAGAGCGCAGATACCAAATACTGTTCTTCTAGTGTAGCCGTAGTTAGGCCACCACTTCAA
GAACTCTGTAGCACCGCCTACATACCTCGCTCTGCTAATCCTGTTACCAGTGGCTGCTGCCAGTGGCGAT
AAGTCGTGTCTTACCGGGTTGGACTCAAGACGATAGTTACCGGATAAGGCGCAGCGGTCGGGCTGAACGG
GGGGTTCGTGCACACAGCCCAGCTTGGAGCGAACGACCTACACCGAACTGAGATACCTACAGCGTGAGCT
ATGAGAAAGCGCCACGCTTCCCGAAGGGAGAAAGGCGGACAGGTATCCGGTAAGCGGCAGGGTCGGAACA
GGAGAGCGCACGAGGGAGCTTCCAGGGGGAAACGCCTGGTATCTTTATAGTCCTGTCGGGTTTCGCCACC
TCTGACTTGAGCGTCGATTTTTGTGATGCTCGTCAGGGGGGCGGAGCCTATGGAAAAACGCCAGCAACGC
GGCCTTTTTACGGTTCCTGGCCTTTTGCTGGCCTTTTGCTCACATGTTCTTTCCTGCGTTATCCCCTGAT
TCTGTGGATAACCGTATTACCGCCTTTGAGTGAGCTGATACCGCTCGCCGCAGCCGAACGACCGAGCGCA
GCGAGTCAGTGAGCGAGGAAGCGGAAGAGCGCCCAATACGCAAACCGCCTCTCCCCGCGCGTTGGCCGAT
TCATTAATGCAGCTGGCACGACAGGTTTCCCGACTGGAAAGCGGGCAGTGAGCGCAACGCAATTAATGTG
AGTTAGCTCACTCATTAGGCACCCCAGGCTTTACACTTTATGCTTCCGGCTCGTATGTTGTGTGGAATTG
TGAGCGGATAACAATTTCACACAGGAAACAGCTATGACCATGATTACGCCAAGCGCGCAATTAACCCTCA
CTAAAGGGAACAAAAGCTGGAGCTGCAAGCTTAATGTAGTCTTATGCAATACTCTTGTAGTCTTGCAACA
TGGTAACGATGAGTTAGCAACATGCCTTACAAGGAGAGAAAAAGCACCGTGCATGCCGATTGGTGGAAGT
AAGGTGGTACGATCGTGCCTTATTAGGAAGGCAACAGACGGGTCTGACATGGATTGGACGAACCACTGAA
TTGCCGCATTGCAGAGATATTGTATTTAAGTGCCTAGCTCGATACATAAACGGGTCTCTCTGGTTAGACC
AGATCTGAGCCTGGGAGCTCTCTGGCTAACTAGGGAACCCACTGCTTAAGCCTCAATAAAGCTTGCCTTG
AGTGCTTCAAGTAGTGTGTGCCCGTCTGTTGTGTGACTCTGGTAACTAGAGATCCCTCAGACCCTTTTAG
TCAGTGTGGAAAATCTCTAGCAGTGGCGCCCGAACAGGGACTTGAAAGCGAAAGGGAAACCAGAGGAGCT
CTCTCGACGCAGGACTCGGCTTGCTGAAGCGCGCACGGCAAGAGGCGAGGGGCGGCGACTGGTGAGTACG
CCAAAAATTTTGACTAGCGGAGGCTAGAAGGAGAGAGATGGGTGCGAGAGCGTCAGTATTAAGCGGGGGA
GAATTAGATCGCGATGGGAAAAAATTCGGTTAAGGCCAGGGGGAAAGAAAAAATATAAATTAAAACATAT
AGTATGGGCAAGCAGGGAGCTAGAACGATTCGCAGTTAATCCTGGCCTGTTAGAAACATCAGAAGGCTGT
AGACAAATACTGGGACAGCTACAACCATCCCTTCAGACAGGATCAGAAGAACTTAGATCATTATATAATA
CAGTAGCAACCCTCTATTGTGTGCATCAAAGGATAGAGATAAAAGACACCAAGGAAGCTTTAGACAAGAT
AGAGGAAGAGCAAAACAAAAGTAAGACCACCGCACAGCAAGCGGCCGCTGATCTTCAGACCTGGAGGAGG
AGATATGAGGGACAATTGGAGAAGTGAATTATATAAATATAAAGTAGTAAAAATTGAACCATTAGGAGTA
GCACCCACCAAGGCAAAGAGAAGAGTGGTGCAGAGAGAAAAAAGAGCAGTGGGAATAGGAGCTTTGTTCC
TTGGGTTCTTGGGAGCAGCAGGAAGCACTATGGGCGCAGCGTCAATGACGCTGACGGTACAGGCCAGACA
ATTATTGTCTGGTATAGTGCAGCAGCAGAACAATTTGCTGAGGGCTATTGAGGCGCAACAGCATCTGTTG
CAACTCACAGTCTGGGGCATCAAGCAGCTCCAGGCAAGAATCCTGGCTGTGGAAAGATACCTAAAGGATC
AACAGCTCCTGGGGATTTGGGGTTGCTCTGGAAAACTCATTTGCACCACTGCTGTGCCTTGGAATGCTAG
TTGGAGTAATAAATCTCTGGAACAGATTTGGAATCACACGACCTGGATGGAGTGGGACAGAGAAATTAAC
AATTACACAAGCTTAATACACTCCTTAATTGAAGAATCGCAAAACCAGCAAGAAAAGAATGAACAAGAAT
TATTGGAATTAGATAAATGGGCAAGTTTGTGGAATTGGTTTAACATAACAAATTGGCTGTGGTATATAAA
ATTATTCATAATGATAGTAGGAGGCTTGGT
Features (pLannotate 1.2.2; 33 found; start..end, strand, type, name):
     77..177     +  CDS            Rev (fragment): human immunodeficiency virus 1 (HIV-1) Rev protein; rev; enhances nuclear export of unspliced and incompletely spliced viral mRNAs
    213..1375    +  promoter       EF-1α promoter: strong constitutive promoter for human elongation factor EF-1α
   1427..1451    +  protein_bind   attB1: mutant version of attB; recombination site for the Gateway® BP reaction BP Clonase™
   1460..2179    +  CDS            EmGFP: Emerald GFP mammalian codon-optimized
   2239..2265    +  ncRNA          5' miR-155: sequence upstream of the precursor of mouse miR-155 microRNA (Uva et al., 2013) miRNA
   2329..2370    +  ncRNA          3' miR-155: sequence downstream of the precursor of mouse miR-155 microRNA (Uva et al., 2013) miRNA
   2377..2403    +  ncRNA          5' miR-155: sequence upstream of the precursor of mouse miR-155 microRNA (Uva et al., 2013) miRNA
   2467..2508    +  ncRNA          3' miR-155: sequence downstream of the precursor of mouse miR-155 microRNA (Uva et al., 2013) miRNA
   2537..2561    -  protein_bind   attB2: mutant version of attB; recombination site for the Gateway® BP reaction BP Clonase™
   2614..2655    +  CDS            V5 tag: epitope tag from simian virus 5
   2697..3026    +  promoter       SV40 promoter: SV40 enhancer and early promoter
   3038..3085    +  promoter       EM7 promoter: synthetic bacterial promoter&nbsp
   3104..3478    +  CDS            BleoR: antibiotic-binding protein; Sh ble from Streptoalloteichus hindustanus; confers resistance to bleomycin, phleomycin, and Zeocin™
   3501..3569    +  CDS            nef (fragment): NEF_HV1Z2 - Experimental evidence at protein level: Swiss-Prot protein existence level 1. Extracellular Nef protein targets CD4(+) T-lymphocytes for apoptosis by interacting with CXCR4 surface receptors. From Human immunodeficiency virus type 1 group M subtype D (isolate Z2/CDC-Z34) (HIV-1).
   3571..3804    +  LTR            3' LTR (ΔU3): self-inactivating 3' long terminal repeat (LTR) from HIV-1
   3876..3997    +  polyA_signal   SV40 poly(A) signal: SV40 polyadenylation signal
   4037..4172    +  rep_origin     SV40 ori: SV40 origin of replication
   4193..4211    -  promoter       T7 promoter: promoter for bacteriophage T7 RNA polymerase
   4219..4374    +  CDS            lacZα (fragment): LacZα fragment of β-galactosidase; lacZ fragment
   4379..4807    +  rep_origin     f1 ori (sequence partly withheld): f1 bacteriophage origin of replication; arrow indicates direction of (+) strand synthesis
   4860..4964    +  promoter       AmpR promoter: bla
   4965..5825    +  CDS            AmpR: β-lactamase; bla; confers resistance to ampicillin, carbenicillin, and related antibiotics
   5996..6584    +  rep_origin     ori: high-copy-number ColE1/pMB1/pBR322/pUC origin of replication
   6767..6859    +  CDS            lacI (fragment): lac repressor; lacI; The lac repressor binds to the lac operator to inhibit transcription in E. coli. This inhibition can be relieved by adding lactose or isopropyl-β-D-thiogalactopyranoside (IPTG).
   6872..6893    +  protein_bind   CAP binding site: CAP binding activates transcription in the presence of cAMP. E. coli catabolite activator protein
   6908..6938    +  promoter       lac promoter: promoter for the E. coli lac operon
   6946..6962    +  protein_bind   lac operator: The lac repressor binds to the lac operator to inhibit transcription in E. coli. This inhibition can be relieved by adding lactose or isopropyl-β-D-thiogalactopyranoside (IPTG). lac repressor encoded by lacI
   7007..7025    +  promoter       T3 promoter: promoter for bacteriophage T3 RNA polymerase
   7053..7279    +  promoter       RSV promoter: Rous sarcoma virus enhancer/promoter
   7280..7460    +  LTR            5' LTR (truncated): truncated 5' long terminal repeat (LTR) from HIV-1
   7507..7632    +  misc_feature   HIV-1 Ψ: packaging signal of human immunodeficiency virus type 1
   7616..7979    +  CDS            HIV-1 gag (fragment): gag protein from human immunodeficiency virus 1; gag
   8125..8358    +  misc_feature   RRE: The Rev response element (RRE) of HIV-1 allows for Rev-dependent mRNA export from the nucleus to the cytoplasm.
