[The description below was written by a language model from this plasmid's Addgene catalogue record and pLannotate feature annotations shown in this document.]
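Description:
pLenti-EmGFP-LATS2/1 KD is a third-generation-style, self-inactivating HIV-1 lentiviral RNAi vector built on the pLenti4-EF/V5-DEST Gateway destination backbone. It is designed to knock down LATS2 and LATS1 in mammalian cells while marking transduced cells with Emerald GFP. It is propagated in E. coli through a high-copy ColE1/pUC-type origin with ampicillin resistance, and an f1 origin is also present. The viral genome is transcribed from a chimeric RSV promoter/truncated 5' LTR. It carries the Ψ packaging signal with a partial gag sequence and the Rev response element for Rev-dependent nuclear export, and it ends in a ΔU3 3' LTR followed by an SV40 polyadenylation signal. The U3 deletion inactivates LTR promoter activity after integration.

The payload lies between attB1 and attB2 sites left by Gateway recombination and was transferred from a pcDNA 6.2-GW/miR vector. The human EF-1α promoter drives a single transcript encoding EmGFP. Downstream of the EmGFP coding sequence are two tandem artificial miRNA cassettes, each framed by mouse miR-155 5' and 3' flanking sequences. These presumably correspond to the LATS2- and LATS1-targeting pre-miRNAs, although the feature table does not annotate the hairpins or state the target species. Because reporter and miRNAs are co-cistronic, green fluorescence tracks with knockdown expression. The backbone's V5 tag lies beyond attB2 and is not expected to be fused to any product. An SV40 promoter/EM7–BleoR cassette within the viral region could confer Zeocin resistance, but the record lists only EmGFP as the selectable marker. The associated publication concerns a cell-based screen for TAZ activators, consistent with using LATS kinase knockdown to study TAZ regulation.
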