Addgene plasmid #52085: pLenti-EmGFP-LATS2/1 KD
Purpose: Lentiviral RNAi vector for knockdown of LATS2 and LATS1. Co-expresses EmGFP as reporter
Depositing lab: Yutaka Hata. Depositing organization: Institute of Science Tokyo. Publication: Screening with a novel cell-based assay for TAZ activators identifies a compound that enhances myogenesis in C2C12 cells and facilitates muscle repair in the muscle injury model. Yang Z, Nakagawa K, Sarkar A, Maruyama J, Iwasa H, Bao Y, Ishigami-Yuasa M, Ito S, Kagechika H, Hata S, Nishina H, Abe S, Kitagawa M, Hata Y. Mol Cell Biol. 2014 Feb 18. 10.1128/MCB.01346-13 PubMed 24550007.
Backbone
  Vector backbone: pLenti4-EF/V5-DEST
  Modifications to backbone: EmGFP and LATS2/1 KD were inserted into pLenti-EF/V5-DEST from pcDNA 6.2-GW/miR vector.
  Vector type: Mammalian Expression, Lentiviral, RNAi
  Selectable markers: EmGFP
Growth in bacteria
  Bacterial resistance: Ampicillin, 100 μg/mL
  Growth temperature: 37°C
  Growth strain: Stbl3
  Copy number: Unknown
Gene/Insert
  Cloning method: Gateway Cloning
  Sequencing primers: 5′ EF1a-F; 3′ pBABE-3
Terms and licenses: Academic/Nonprofit Terms; Industry Terms: Not Available to Industry
Depositor comments: Co-cistronic expression of LATS2/1 pre-miRNA with EmGFP as reporter.
How to cite: pLenti-EmGFP-LATS2/1 KD was a gift from Yutaka Hata (Addgene plasmid # 52085 ; http://n2t.net/addgene:52085 ; RRID:Addgene_52085)
