>Addgene plasmid #52085 | pLenti-EmGFP-LATS2/1 KD | addgene partial sequence | sequence record 82633 | EF1a-F 5'-TCAAGCCTCAGACAGTGGTTC-3'
GAGCTTGTTAACGTTTAAACTAGTCCAGTGTGGTGGAATTCTGCAGATATCAACAAGTTTGTACAAAAAA
GCAGGCTTTAAAACCATGGTGAGCAAGGGCGAGGAGCTGTTCACCGGGGTGGTGCCCATCCTGGTCGAGC
TGGACGGCGACGTAAACGGCCACAAGTTCAGCGTGTCCGGCGAGGGCGAGGGCGATGCCACCTACGGCAA
GCTGACCCTGAAGTTCATCTGCACCACCGGCAAGCTGCCCGTGCCCTGGCCCACCCTCGTGACCACCTTC
ACCTACGGCGTGCAGTGCTTCGCCCGCTACCCCGACCACATGAAGCAGCACGACTTCTTCAAGTCCGCCA
TGCCCGAAGGCTACGTCCAGGAGCGCACCATCTTCTTCAAGGACGACGGCAACTACAAGACCCGCGCCGA
GGTGAAGTTCGAGGGCGACACCCTGGTGAACCGCATCGAGCTGAAGGGCATCGACTTCAAGGAGGACGGC
AACATCCTGGGGCACAAGCTGGAGTACAACTACAACAGCCACAAGGTCTATATCACCGCCGACAAGCAGA
AGAACGGCATCAAGGTGAACTTCAAGACCCGCCACAACATCGAGGACGGCAGCGTGCAGCTCGCCGACCA
CTACCAGCAGAACACCCCCATCGGCGACGGCCCCGTGCTGCTGCCCGACAACCACTACCTGAGCACCCAG
TCCGCCCTGAGCAAAGACCCCAACGAGAAGCGCGATCACATGGTCCTGCTGGAGTTCGTGACCGCCGCCG
GGATCACTCTCGGCATGGACGAGCTGTACAAGTAAGCTAAGCACTTCGTGGCCGTCGATCGTT
