>Addgene plasmid #52085 | pLenti-EmGFP-LATS2/1 KD | addgene partial sequence | sequence record 83095 | EGFP-C 5'-CATGGTCCTGCTGGAGTTCGTG-3'
GTACAAGTAAGCTAAGCACTTCGTGGCCGTCGATCGTTTAAAGGGAGGTAGTGAGTCGACCAGTGGATCC
TGGAGGCTTGCTGAAGGCTGTATGCTGAATTCATACAGGTCCACGTTGGTTTTGGCCACTGACTGACCAA
CGTGGCTGTATGAATTCAGGACACAAGGCCTGTTACTAGCACTCACATGGAACAAATGGCCCAGATCCTG
GAGGCTTGCTGAAGGCTGTATGCTGATCACAGTCACATTTGAAGCGGTTTTGGCCACTGACTGACCGCTT
CAAGTGACTGTGATCAGGACACAAGGCCTGTTACTAGCACTCACATGGAACAAATGGCCCAGATCTGGCC
GCACTCGAGATATCTAGACCCAGCTTTCTTGTACAAAGTGGTTGATATCCAGCACAGTGGCGGCCGCTCG
AGTCTAGAGGGCCCGCGGTTCGAAGGTAAGCCTATCCCTAACCCTCTCCTCGGTCTCGATTCTACGCGTA
CCGGTTAGTAATGAGTTTGGAATTAATTCTGTGGAATGTGTGTCAGTTAGGGTGTGGAAAGTCCCCAGGC
TCCCCAGCAGGCAGAAGTATGCAAAGCATGCATCTCAATTAGTCAGCAACCAGGTGTGGAAAGTCCCCAG
GCTCCCCAGCAGGCAGAAGTATGCAAAGCATGCATCTCAATTAGTCAGCAACCATAGTCCCGCCCCTAAC
TCCGCCCATCCCGCCCCTAACTCCGCCCAGTTCCGCCCATTCTCCGCCC
